Addgene plasmid #83519: pGB1-mCRT(P-domain)
Purpose: Bacterial expression of Calreticulin mutant
Depositing lab: Malini Raghavan. Depositing organization: University of Michigan. Publication: The C-Terminal Acidic Region of Calreticulin Mediates Phosphatidylserine Binding and Apoptotic Cell Phagocytosis. Wijeyesakere SJ, Bedi SK, Huynh D, Raghavan M. J Immunol. 2016 May 1;196(9):3896-909. doi: 10.4049/jimmunol.1502122. Epub 2016 Apr 1. PubMed 27036911.
Backbone
  Vector backbone: pGB1
  Vector type: Bacterial Expression
Growth in bacteria
  Bacterial resistance: Ampicillin, 100 μg/mL
  Growth temperature: 37°C
  Growth strain: DH5alpha
  Copy number: Low Copy
Gene/Insert
  Gene/Insert name: CALR
  Species: M. musculus (mouse)
  Mutation: P domain (contains residues 187-283)
  Entrez Gene: Calr (a.k.a. CRT, Calregulin)
  Promoter: T7
  Tag / fusion protein: His (N terminal on backbone); GB1 (N terminal on backbone)
  Cloning method: Unknown
  Sequencing primers: 5′ T7; 3′ T7 terminal
Resource information
  A portion of this plasmid was derived from a plasmid made by: CALR gene was cloned from ATCC (MGC-6209)
Terms and licenses: Academic/Nonprofit Terms; Industry Terms: Not Available to Industry
How to cite: pGB1-mCRT(P-domain) was a gift from Malini Raghavan (Addgene plasmid # 83519 ; http://n2t.net/addgene:83519 ; RRID:Addgene_83519)
