[The description below was written by a language model from this plasmid's Addgene catalogue record.]
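Description:
pGB1-mCRT(P-domain) is a bacterial expression plasmid built on the pGB1 backbone for producing an isolated fragment of mouse calreticulin (Calr, also called CRT or calregulin) in E. coli. It is selected with ampicillin and is recorded as a low-copy plasmid. The record does not state the origin of replication, and no feature table is available, so the exact layout of backbone elements cannot be described beyond the catalogue fields.

The insert is a truncation of the mouse CALR coding sequence comprising only residues 187–283, which correspond to the P domain, the proline-rich arm-like region of this endoplasmic reticulum chaperone. The parental calreticulin cDNA came from a commercially distributed mouse clone. Expression is driven by a T7 promoter, which requires a host strain supplying T7 RNA polymerase for protein production. The use of T7 promoter and T7 terminator sequencing primers indicates that the insert lies within a standard T7 expression cassette.

The backbone contributes two N-terminal fusion partners: a His tag, which allows purification by immobilised metal affinity chromatography, and GB1, the small B1 domain of streptococcal protein G that is commonly used to improve the solubility and yield of small or difficult recombinant fragments. The record does not say whether a protease cleavage site separates these tags from the calreticulin fragment.

The stated purpose is bacterial expression of a calreticulin mutant. The associated study examined how regions of calreticulin contribute to phosphatidylserine binding and the phagocytosis of apoptotic cells, so this construct plausibly supplied purified P domain for comparison with other calreticulin variants.
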