>Addgene plasmid #83519 | pGB1-mCRT(P-domain) | addgene partial sequence | sequence record 162660 | T7 5'-TAATACGACTCACTATAGGG-3'
TTCCCTCTAGAATAATTTTGTTTAACTTTAAGAAGGAGATATACATATGCACCATCATCATCATCATTCT
TCTGGTGTAGATCTGCAGTACAAGCTTGCTCTGAACGGTAAAACCCTGAAAGGTGAAACCACCACCGAAG
CTGTTGACGCTGCTACCGCGGAAAAAGTTTTCAAACAGTACGCTAACGACAACGGTGTTGACGGTGAATG
GACCTACGACGACGCTACCAAAACCTTCACGGTAACCGAAGGTACCGAGAACCTGTACTTCCAATCCAAT
GCCCCACCCAAGAAGATAAAGGACCCTGATGCTGCCAAGCCGGAAGACTGGGATGAACGAGCCAAGATCG
ATGACCCCACAGATTCCAAGCCTGAGGACTGGGACAAGCCAGAGCACATCCCTGACCCTGATGCTAAGAA
GCCTGAGGACTGGGATGAAGAGATGGATGGAGAGTGGGAACCACCAGTGATTCAAAATCCTGAATACAAG
GGCGAGTGGAAACCACGTCAAATTGACAACCCAGATTACAAGGGTACCTGGATACACCCAGAAATTGACA
ACCCTGAATACTCCTAGCATTGGAAGTGGATAACGGATCCGAATTCGAGCTCCGTCGACAAGCTTGCGGC
CGCACTCGAGCACCACCACCACCACCACTGAGATCCGGCTGCTAACAAAGCCCGAAAGGAAGCTGAGTTG
GCTGCTGCCACCGCTGAGCAATAACTAGCATAACCCCTTGGGGCCTCTAAACGGGTCTTGAGGGGTTTTT
TGCTGAAAGGAGGAACTATATCCGGATTGGCGAATGGG
[105 nt withheld, positions 809-913]
TTCCTTTCTCGCCACGTTC
[66 nt withheld, positions 933-998]
